Addgene plasmid #243871: pSC101TSo2_Red
Purpose: GoldenBraid2.0 expression vector.
Depositing lab: Christophe Herman. Depositing organization: Baylor College of Medicine. Publication: GoldenBraid2.0 E. coli: a comprehensive and characterized toolkit for enterics. Cooke MB, Welch KT, Ramirez LD, Wen AX, Marciano DC, Herman C. Synth Biol (Oxf). 2025 Aug 14;10(1):ysaf015. doi: 10.1093/synbio/ysaf015. eCollection 2025. PubMed 40927394.
Backbone
  Vector backbone: pSC101TS
  Vector type: Bacterial Expression
Growth in bacteria
  Bacterial resistance: Ampicillin, 100 μg/mL
  Growth temperature: 30°C
  Growth strain: DH5alpha
  Copy number: Low Copy
Gene/Insert
  Gene/Insert name: mScarlet-I
  Species: Synthetic
  Insert size (bp): 847
  Cloning method: Golden Gate
Terms and licenses: Academic/Nonprofit Terms; Industry Terms: Not Available to Industry
How to cite: pSC101TSo2_Red was a gift from Christophe Herman (Addgene plasmid # 243871 ; http://n2t.net/addgene:243871 ; RRID:Addgene_243871)
