[The description below was written by a language model from this plasmid's Addgene catalogue record and pLannotate feature annotations shown in this document.]
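Description:
pSC101TSo2_Red is a low-copy bacterial expression vector of about 3.9 kb from a GoldenBraid2.0 toolkit adapted for E. coli and related enteric bacteria. It is built on the pSC101TS backbone, which pairs the pSC101 origin of replication with a temperature-sensitive version of the Rep101 (RepA) initiator protein, annotated as carrying an A56V substitution. Because the pSC101 origin depends on Rep101, replication is supported only at permissive temperature, consistent with the recorded 30°C growth condition. Plasmids of this type can generally be cured from cells by shifting to a higher temperature. Selection is by ampicillin, through a β-lactamase gene driven by its native bla promoter. Two very short matches annotated as RSF ori and M13 ori fragments are also present, but they are too small to be functional origins and are probably residual or incidental sequence.

The payload is a compact cassette of 847 bp in which the synthetic constitutive EM7 bacterial promoter drives mScarlet-I, a rapidly maturing monomeric red fluorescent protein, followed by the rrnB T1 transcription terminator. The insert is recorded as assembled by Golden Gate cloning. In GoldenBraid-style destination vectors, a visible reporter cassette like this commonly serves as a drop-out marker that is replaced during Type IIS assembly, so that correct clones lose colour. The "Red" in the name is compatible with that role, but the record states only that this is a GoldenBraid2.0 expression vector and does not annotate the Type IIS sites or define the "o2" designation. As deposited, the plasmid gives constitutive red fluorescence from a curable, low-copy replicon.
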