Features (pLannotate 1.2.2; 9 found; start..end, strand, type, name):
     26..73      +  promoter       EM7 promoter: synthetic bacterial promoter&nbsp
    102..797     +  CDS            mScarlet-I: mScarlet-I is a basic (constitutively fluorescent) red fluorescent protein published in 2016, derived from synthetic construct. It is reported to be a rapidly-maturing monomer with moderate acid sensitivity.
    813..884     +  terminator     rrnB T1 terminator: transcription terminator T1 from the E. coli rrnB gene
    912..937     -  rep_origin     RSF ori (fragment): Plasmids containing the RSF 1030 origin of replication can be propagated in E. coli cells that contain additional plasmids with compatible origins.
    964..1068    +  promoter       AmpR promoter: bla
   1069..1929    +  CDS            AmpR: β-lactamase; bla; confers resistance to ampicillin, carbenicillin, and related antibiotics
   2551..2773    +  rep_origin     pSC101 ori: low-copy replication origin that requires the Rep101 protein
   2821..3771    +  CDS            Rep101(Ts): temperature-sensitive version of the RepA protein needed for replication with the pSC101 origin (Armstrong et al., 1984); rep101 encoding an A56V mutation
   3879..3919    +  rep_origin     M13 ori (fragment): M13 bacteriophage origin of replication; arrow indicates direction of (+) strand synthesis
>Addgene plasmid #243871 | pSC101TSo2_Red | addgene full sequence | sequence record 493161 | Addgene NGS Result
GGTCTCAGTCAGGAGAGAGACGCCAGTTGACAATTAATCATCGGCATAGTATATCGGCATAGTATAATAC
GACCAAAGAAACAAAATGAGGAGGTACTGAAATGGTGAGCAAAGGCGAAGCGGTGATTAAAGAATTTATG
CGCTTTAAAGTGCATATGGAAGGCAGCATGAACGGCCATGAATTTGAAATTGAAGGCGAAGGCGAAGGCC
GCCCGTATGAAGGCACCCAGACCGCGAAACTGAAAGTGACCAAAGGCGGCCCGCTGCCGTTTAGCTGGGA
TATTCTGAGCCCGCAGTTTATGTATGGCAGCCGCGCGTTTATTAAACATCCGGCGGATATTCCGGATTAT
TATAAACAGAGCTTTCCGGAAGGCTTTAAATGGGAACGCGTGATGAACTTTGAAGATGGCGGCGCGGTGA
CCGTGACCCAGGATACCAGCCTGGAAGATGGCACCCTGATTTATAAAGTGAAACTGCGCGGCACCAACTT
TCCGCCGGATGGCCCGGTGATGCAGAAAAAAACCATGGGCTGGGAAGCGAGCACCGAACGCCTGTATCCG
GAAGATGGCGTGCTGAAAGGCGATATTAAAATGGCGCTGCGCCTGAAAGATGGCGGCCGCTATCTGGCGG
ATTTTAAAACCACCTATAAAGCGAAAAAACCGGTGCAGATGCCGGGCGCGTATAACGTGGATCGCAAACT
GGATATTACCAGCCATAACGAAGATTATACCGTGGTGGAACAGTATGAACGCAGCGAAGGCCGCCATAGC
ACCGGCGGCATGGATGAACTGTATAAATAAGCTTCCAGGCATCAAATAAAACGAAAGGCTCAGTCGAAAG
ACTGGGCCTTTCGTTTTATCTGTTGTTTGTCGGTGAACGCTCTCCGTCTCTCGCTTGAGACCTGCAGTGA
CACGGTTATCCACAGAATCAGGGGATACAGGTGGCACTTTTCGGGGAAATGTGCGCGGAACCCCTATTTG
TTTATTTTTCTAAATACATTCAAATATGTATCCGCTCATGAGACAATAACCCTGATAAATGCTTCAATAA
TATTGAAAAAGGAAGAGTATGAGTATTCAACATTTCCGTGTCGCCCTTATTCCCTTTTTTGCGGCATTTT
GCCTTCCTGTTTTTGCTCACCCAGAAACGCTGGTGAAAGTAAAAGATGCTGAAGATCAGTTGGGTGCACG
AGTGGGTTACATCGAACTGGATCTCAACAGCGGTAAGATCCTTGAGAGTTTTCGCCCCGAAGAACGTTTT
CCAATGATGAGCACTTTTAAAGTTCTGCTATGTGGCGCGGTATTATCCCGTATTGACGCCGGGCAAGAGC
AACTCGGTCGCCGCATACACTATTCTCAGAATGACTTGGTTGAGTACTCACCAGTCACAGAAAAGCATCT
TACGGATGGCATGACAGTAAGAGAATTATGCAGTGCTGCCATAACCATGAGTGATAACACTGCGGCCAAC
TTACTTCTGACAACGATCGGAGGACCGAAGGAGCTAACCGCTTTTTTGCACAACATGGGGGATCATGTAA
CTCGCCTTGATCGTTGGGAACCGGAGCTGAATGAAGCCATACCAAACGACGAGCGTGACACCACGATGCC
TGTAGCAATGGCAACAACGTTGCGCAAACTATTAACTGGCGAACTACTTACTCTAGCTTCCCGGCAACAA
TTAATAGACTGGATGGAGGCGGATAAAGTTGCAGGACCACTTCTGCGCTCGGCCCTTCCGGCTGGCTGGT
TTATTGCTGATAAATCTGGAGCCGGTGAGCGTGGTTCTCGCGGTATCATTGCAGCACTGGGGCCAGATGG
TAAGCCCTCCCGTATCGTAGTTATCTACACGACGGGGAGTCAGGCAACTATGGATGAACGAAATAGACAG
ATCGCTGAGATAGGTGCCTCACTGATTAAGCATTGGTAACTGTCAGACCAAGTTTACTCATATATACTTT
AGATTGATTTAAAACTTCATTTTTAATTTAAAAGGATCTAGGTGAAGATCCTTTTTGATAATCTCATGAC
CAAAATCCCTTAACGTGAGTTTTCGTTCCACTGAGCGTCAGACCCCGTTGATGATACCGCTGCCTTACTG
GGTGCATTAGCCAGTCTGAATGACCTGTCACGGGATAATCCGAAGTGGTCAGACTGGAAAATCAGAGGGC
AGGAACTGCTGAACAGCAAAAAGTCAGATAGCACCACATAGCAGACCCGCCATAAAACGCCCTGAGAAGC
CCGTGACGGGCTTTTCTTGTATTATGGGTAGTTTCCTTGCATGAATCCATAAAAGGCGCCTGTAGTGCCA
TTTACCCCCATTCACTGCCAGAGCCGTGAGCGCAGCGAACTGAATGTCACGAAAAAGACAGCGACTCAGG
TGCCTGATGGTCGGAGACAAAAGGAATATTCAGCGATTTGCCCGATTGCGGCCGCAACCGAGCTTGCGAG
GGTGCTACTTAAGCCTTTAGGGTTTTAAGGTCTGTTTTGTAGAGGAGCAAACAGCGTTTGCGACATCCTT
TTGTAATACTGCGGAACTGACTAAAGTAGTGAGTTATACACAGGGCTGGGATCTATTCTTTTTATCTTTT
TTTATTCTTTCTTTATTCTATAAATTATAACCACTTGAATATAAACAAAAAAAACACACAAAGGTCTAGC
GGAATTTACAGAGGGTCTAGCAGAATTTACAAGTTTTCCAGCAAAGGTCTAGCAGAATTTACAGATACCC
ACAACTCAAAGGAAAAGGACTAGTAATTATCATTGACTAGCCCATCTCAATTGGTATAGTGATTAAAATC
ACCTAGACCAATTGAGATGTATGTCTGAATTAGTTGTTTTCAAAGCAAATGAACTAGCGATTAGTCGCTA
TGACTTAACGGAGCATGAAACCAAGCTAATTTTATGCTGTGTGGCACTACTCAACCCCACGATTGAAAAC
CCTACAAGGAAAGAACGGACGGTATCGTTCACTTATAACCAATACGTTCAGATGATGAACATCAGTAGGG
AAAATGCTTATGGTGTATTAGCTAAAGCAACCAGAGAGCTGATGACGAGAACTGTGGAAATCAGGAATCC
TTTGGTTAAAGGCTTTGAGATTTTCCAGTGGACAAACTATGCCAAGTTCTCAAGCGAAAAATTAGAATTA
GTTTTTAGTGAAGAGATATTGCCTTATCTTTTCCAGTTAAAAAAATTCATAAAATATAATCTGGAACATG
TTAAGTCTTTTGAAAACAAATACTCTATGAGGATTTATGAGTGGTTATTAAAAGAACTAACACAAAAGAA
AACTCACAAGGCAAATATAGAGATTAGCCTTGATGAATTTAAGTTCATGTTAATGCTTGAAAATAACTAC
CATGAGTTTAAAAGGCTTAACCAATGGGTTTTGAAACCAATAAGTAAAGATTTAAACACTTACAGCAATA
TGAAATTGGTGGTTGATAAGCGAGGCCGCCCGACTGATACGTTGATTTTCCAAGTTGAACTAGATAGACA
AATGGATCTCGTAACCGAACTTGAGAACAACCAGATAAAAATGAATGGTGACAAAATACCAACAACCATT
ACATCAGATTCCTACCTACATAACGGACTAAGAAAAACACTACACGATGCTTTAACTGCAAAAATTCAGC
TCACCAGTTTTGAGGCAAAATTTTTGAGTGACATGCAAAGTAAGTATGATCTCAATGGTTCGTTCTCATG
GCTCACGCAAAAACAACGAACCACACTAGAGAACATACTGGCTAAATACGGAAGGATCTGAGGTTCTTAT
GGCTCTTGTATCTATCAGTGAAGCATCAAGACTAACAAACAAAAGTAGAACAACTGTTCACCGTTACATA
TCAAAGGGAAAACTGTCCATACCCATGGATTTAACGCGAATTTTAACAAAATATTAACGCTTACAATTTT
AACTGCA
